>Addgene plasmid #211923 | EcSTH | addgene full sequence | sequence record 429006 | Addgene NGS Result
TGGAAGGGCTAATTCACTCCCAAAGAAGACAAGATATCCTTGATCTGTGGATCTACCACACACAAGGCTA
CTTCCCTGATTAGCAGAACTACACACCAGGGCCAGGGGTCAGATATCCACTGACCTTTGGATGGTGCTAC
AAGCTAGTACCAGTTGAGCCAGATAAGGTAGAAGAGGCCAATAAAGGAGAGAACACCAGCTTGTTACACC
CTGTGAGCCTGCATGGGATGGATGACCCGGAGAGAGAAGTGTTAGAGTGGAGGTTTGACAGCCGCCTAGC
ATTTCATCACGTGGCCCGAGAGCTGCATCCGGAGTACTTCAAGAACTGCTGATATCGAGCTTGCTACAAG
GGACTTTCCGCTGGGGACTTTCCAGGGAGGCGTGGCCTGGGCGGGACTGGGGAGTGGCGAGCCCTCAGAT
CCTGCATATAAGCAGCTGCTTTTTGCCTGTACTGGGTCTCTCTGGTTAGACCAGATCTGAGCCTGGGAGC
TCTCTGGCTAACTAGGGAACCCACTGCTTAAGCCTCAATAAAGCTTGCCTTGAGTGCTTCAAGTAGTGTG
TGCCCGTCTGTTGTGTGACTCTGGTAACTAGAGATCCCTCAGACCCTTTTAGTCAGTGTGGAAAATCTCT
AGCAGTGGCGCCCGAACAGGGACTTGAAAGCGAAAGGGAAACCAGAGGAGCTCTCTCGACGCAGGACTCG
GCTTGCTGAAGCGCGCACGGCAAGAGGCGAGGGGCGGCGACTGGTGAGTACGCCAAAAATTTTGACTAGC
GGAGGCTAGAAGGAGAGAGATGGGTGCGAGAGCGTCAGTATTAAGCGGGGGAGAATTAGATCGCGATGGG
AAAAAATTCGGTTAAGGCCAGGGGGAAAGAAAAAATATAAATTAAAACATATAGTATGGGCAAGCAGGGA
GCTAGAACGATTCGCAGTTAATCCTGGCCTGTTAGAAACATCAGAAGGCTGTAGACAAATACTGGGACAG
CTACAACCATCCCTTCAGACAGGATCAGAAGAACTTAGATCATTATATAATACAGTAGCAACCCTCTATT
GTGTGCATCAAAGGATAGAGATAAAAGACACCAAGGAAGCTTTAGACAAGATAGAGGAAGAGCAAAACAA
AAGTAAGACCACCGCACAGCAAGCGGCCGGCCGCTGATCTTCAGACCTGGAGGAGGAGATATGAGGGACA
ATTGGAGAAGTGAATTATATAAATATAAAGTAGTAAAAATTGAACCATTAGGAGTAGCACCCACCAAGGC
AAAGAGAAGAGTGGTGCAGAGAGAAAAAAGAGCAGTGGGAATAGGAGCTTTGTTCCTTGGGTTCTTGGGA
GCAGCAGGAAGCACTATGGGCGCAGCGTCAATGACGCTGACGGTACAGGCCAGACAATTATTGTCTGGTA
TAGTGCAGCAGCAGAACAATTTGCTGAGGGCTATTGAGGCGCAACAGCATCTGTTGCAACTCACAGTCTG
GGGCATCAAGCAGCTCCAGGCAAGAATCCTGGCTGTGGAAAGATACCTAAAGGATCAACAGCTCCTGGGG
ATTTGGGGTTGCTCTGGAAAACTCATTTGCACCACTGCTGTGCCTTGGAATGCTAGTTGGAGTAATAAAT
CTCTGGAACAGATTTGGAATCACACGACCTGGATGGAGTGGGACAGAGAAATTAACAATTACACAAGCTT
AATACACTCCTTAATTGAAGAATCGCAAAACCAGCAAGAAAAGAATGAACAAGAATTATTGGAATTAGAT
AAATGGGCAAGTTTGTGGAATTGGTTTAACATAACAAATTGGCTGTGGTATATAAAATTATTCATAATGA
TAGTAGGAGGCTTGGTAGGTTTAAGAATAGTTTTTGCTGTACTTTCTATAGTGAATAGAGTTAGGCAGGG
ATATTCACCATTATCGTTTCAGACCCACCTCCCAACCCCGAGGGGACCCGACAGGCCCGAAGGAATAGAA
GAAGAAGGTGGAGAGAGAGACAGAGACAGATCCATTCGATTAGTGAACGGATCTCGACGGTATCGCCTTT
AAAAGAAAAGGGGGGATTGGGGGGTACAGTGCAGGGGAAAGAATAGTAGACATAATAGCAACAGACATAC
AAACTAAAGAATTACAAAAACAAATTACAAAAATTCAAAATTTTCGGGTTTATTACAGGGACAGCAGAGA
TCCAGTTTATCGATGAGGCCCTTTCGTCTTCACTCGAGTTTACTCCCTATCAGTGATAGAGAACGTATGA
AGAGTTTACTCCCTATCAGTGATAGAGAACGTATGCAGACTTTACTCCCTATCAGTGATAGAGAACGTAT
AAGGAGTTTACTCCCTATCAGTGATAGAGAACGTATGACCAGTTTACTCCCTATCAGTGATAGAGAACGT
ATCTACAGTTTACTCCCTATCAGTGATAGAGAACGTATATCCAGTTTACTCCCTATCAGTGATAGAGAAC
GTATGTCGAGGTAGGCGTGTACGGTGGGCGCCTATAAAAGCAGAGCTCGTTTAGTGAACCGTCAGATCGC
CTGGAGCAATTCCACAACACTTTTGTCTTATACTTGGATCCATGGACTACAAAGACCATGACGGTGATTA
TAAAGATCATGACATCGACTACAAGGATGACGATGACAAGGGAGGAGGAGGATCAGGAGGAGGAATGCCC
CACTCCTACGACTACGACGCCATCGTGATCGGCTCCGGCCCCGGCGGCGAGGGCGCCGCCATGGGCCTGG
TGAAGCAGGGCGCCCGCGTGGCCGTGATCGAGCGCTACCAGAACGTGGGCGGCGGCTGCACCCACTGGGG
CACCATCCCCTCCAAGGCCCTGCGCCACGCCGTGTCCCGCATCATCGAGTTCAACCAGAACCCCCTGTAC
TCCGACCACTCCCGCCTGCTGCGCTCCTCCTTCGCCGACATCCTGAACCACGCCGACAACGTGATCAACC
AGCAGACCCGCATGCGCCAGGGCTTCTACGAGCGCAACCACTGCGAGATCCTGCAGGGCAACGCCCGCTT
CGTGGACGAGCACACCCTGGCCCTGGACTGCCCCGACGGCTCCGTGGAGACCCTGACCGCCGAGAAGTTC
GTGATCGCCTGCGGCTCCCGCCCCTACCACCCCACCGACGTGGACTTCACCCACCCCCGCATCTACGACT
CCGACTCCATCCTGTCCATGCACCACGAGCCCCGCCACGTGCTGATCTACGGCGCCGGCGTGATCGGCTG
CGAGTACGCCTCCATCTTCCGCGGCATGGACGTGAAGGTGGACCTGATCAACACCCGCGACCGCCTGCTG
GCCTTCCTGGACCAGGAGATGTCCGACTCCCTGTCCTACCACTTCTGGAACTCCGGCGTGGTGATCCGCC
ACAACGAGGAGTACGAGAAGATCGAGGGCTGCGACGACGGCGTGATCATGCACCTGAAGTCCGGCAAGAA
GCTGAAGGCCGACTGCCTGCTGTACGCCAACGGCCGCACCGGCAACACCGACTCCCTGGCCCTGCAGAAC
ATCGGCCTGGAGACCGACTCCCGCGGCCAGCTGAAGGTGAACTCCATGTACCAGACCGCCCAGCCCCACG
TGTACGCCGTGGGCGACGTGATCGGCTACCCCTCCCTGGCCTCCGCCGCCTACGACCAGGGCCGCATCGC
CGCCCAGGCCCTGGTGAAGGGCGAGGCCACCGCCCACCTGATCGAGGACATCCCCACCGGCATCTACACC
ATCCCCGAGATCTCCTCCGTGGGCAAGACCGAGCAGCAGCTGACCGCCATGAAGGTGCCCTACGAGGTGG
GCCGCGCCCAGTTCAAGCACCTGGCCCGCGCCCAGATCGTGGGCATGAACGTGGGCACCCTGAAGATCCT
GTTCCACCGCGAGACCAAGGAGATCCTGGGCATCCACTGCTTCGGCGAGCGCGCCGCCGAGATCATCCAC
ATCGGCCAGGCCATCATGGAGCAGAAGGGCGGCGGCAACACCATCGAGTACTTCGTGAACACCACCTTCA
ACTACCCCACCATGGCCGAGGCCTACCGCGTGGCCGCCCTGAACGGCCTGAACCGCCTGTTCTAGGCGGC
CGCCCCGGCCGGCCCCTCTCCCTCCCCCCCCCCTAACGTTACTGGCCGAAGCCGCTTGGAATAAGGCCGG
TGTGCGTTTGTCTATATGTTATTTTCCACCATATTGCCGTCTTTTGGCAATGTGAGGGCCCGGAAACCTG
GCCCTGTCTTCTTGACGAGCATTCCTAGGGGTCTTTCCCCTCTCGCCAAAGGAATGCAAGGTCTGTTGAA
TGTCGTGAAGGAAGCAGTTCCTCTGGAAGCTTCTTGAAGACAAACAACGTCTGTAGCGACCCTTTGCAGG
CAGCGGAACCCCCCACCTGGCGACAGGTGCCTCTGCGGCCAAAAGCCACGTGTATAAGATACACCTGCAA
AGGCGGCACAACCCCAGTGCCACGTTGTGAGTTGGATAGTTGTGGAAAGAGTCAAATGGCTCTCCTCAAG
CGTATTCAACAAGGGGCTGAAGGATGCCCAGAAGGTACCCCATTGTATGGGATCTGATCTGGGGCCTCGG
TACACATGCTTTACATGTGTTTAGTCGAGGTTAAAAAAACGTCTAGGCCCCCCGAACCACGGGGACGTGG
TTTTCCTTTGAAAAACACGATGATAATATGGCCCCCGGGACGCGTCATATGGAATTCTACCGGGTAGGGG
AGGCGCTTTTCCCAAGGCAGTCTGGAGCATGCGCTTTAGCAGCCCCGCTGGGCACTTGGCGCTACACAAG
TGGCCTCTGGCCTCGCACACATTCCACATCCACCGGTAGGCGCCAACCGGCTCCGTTCTTTGGTGGCCCC
TTCGCGCCACCTTCTACTCCTCCCCTAGTCAGGAAGTTCCCCCCCGCCCCGCAGCTCGCGTCGTGCAGGA
CGTGACAAATGGAAGTAGCACGTCTCACTAGTCTCGTGCAGATGGACAGCACCGCTGAGCAATGGAAGCG
GGTAGGCCTTTGGGGCAGCGGCCAATAGCAGCTTTGCTCCTTCGCTTTCTGGGCTCAGAGGCTGGGAAGG
GGTGGGTCCGGGGGCGGGCTCAGGGGCGGGCTCAGGGGCGGGGCGGGCGCCCGAAGGTCCTCCGGAGGCC
CGGCATTCTGCACGCTTCAAAAGCGCACGTCTGCCGCGCTGTTCTCCTCTTCCTCATCTCCGGGCCTTTC
GACCTGCAGCCCAAGCTTACCATGACCGAGTACAAGCCCACGGTGCGCCTCGCCACCCGCGACGACGTCC
CCAGGGCCGTACGCACCCTCGCCGCCGCGTTCGCCGACTACCCCGCCACGCGCCACACCGTCGATCCGGA
CCGCCACATCGAGCGGGTCACCGAGCTGCAAGAACTCTTCCTCACGCGCGTCGGGCTCGACATCGGCAAG
GTGTGGGTCGCGGACGACGGCGCCGCGGTGGCGGTCTGGACCACGCCGGAGAGCGTCGAAGCGGGGGCGG
TGTTCGCCGAGATCGGCCCGCGCATGGCCGAGTTGAGCGGTTCCCGGCTGGCCGCGCAGCAACAGATGGA
AGGCCTCCTGGCGCCGCACCGGCCCAAGGAGCCCGCGTGGTTCCTGGCCACCGTCGGCGTCTCGCCCGAC
CACCAGGGCAAGGGTCTGGGCAGCGCCGTCGTGCTCCCCGGAGTGGAGGCGGCCGAGCGCGCCGGGGTGC
CCGCCTTCCTGGAGACCTCCGCGCCCCGCAACCTCCCCTTCTACGAGCGGCTCGGCTTCACCGTCACCGC
CGACGTCGAGGTGCCCGAAGGACCGCGCACCTGGTGCATGACCCGCAAGCCCGGTGCCTGACGGGCGCGT
CTGGAACAATCAACCTCTGGATTACAAAATTTGTGAAAGATTGACTGGTATTCTTAACTATGTTGCTCCT
TTTACGCTATGTGGATACGCTGCTTTAATGCCTTTGTATCATGCTATTGCTTCCCGTATGGCTTTCATTT
TCTCCTCCTTGTATAAATCCTGGTTGCTGTCTCTTTATGAGGAGTTGTGGCCCGTTGTCAGGCAACGTGG
CGTGGTGTGCACTGTGTTTGCTGACGCAACCCCCACTGGTTGGGGCATTGCCACCACCTGTCAGCTCCTT
TCCGGGACTTTCGCTTTCCCCCTCCCTATTGCCACGGCGGAACTCATCGCCGCCTGCCTTGCCCGCTGCT
GGACAGGGGCTCGGCTGTTGGGCACTGACAATTCCGTGGTGTTGTCGGGGAAGCTGACGTCCTTTCCATG
GCTGCTCGCCTGTGTTGCCACCTGGATTCTGCGCGGGACGTCCTTCTGCTACGTCCCTTCGGCCCTCAAT
CCAGCGGACCTTCCTTCCCGCGGCCTGCTGCCGGCTCTGCGGCCTCTTCCGCGTCTTCGCCTTCGCCCTC
AGACGAGTCGGATCTCCCTTTGGGCCGCCTCCCCGCCTGGAATTAATTCTGCAGTCGAGACCTAGAAAAA
CATGGAGCAATCACAAGTAGCAATACAGCAGCTACCAATGCTGATTGTGCCTGGCTAGAAGCACAAGAGG
AGGAGGAGGTGGGTTTTCCAGTCACACCTCAGGTACCTTTAAGACCAATGACTTACAAGGCAGCTGTAGA
TCTTAGCCACTTTTTAAAAGAAAAGAGGGGACTGGAAGGGCTAATTCACTCCCAACGAAGACAAGATATC
CTTGATCTGTGGATCTACCACACACAAGGCTACTTCCCTGATTAGCAGAACTACACACCAGGGCCAGGGG
TCAGATATCCACTGACCTTTGGATGGTGCTACAAGCTAGTACCAGTTGAGCCAGATAAGGTAGAAGAGGC
CAATAAAGGAGAGAACACCAGCTTGTTACACCCTGTGAGCCTGCATGGGATGGATGACCCGGAGAGAGAA
GTGTTAGAGTGGAGGTTTGACAGCCGCCTAGCATTTCATCACGTGGCCCGAGAGCTGCATCCGGAGTACT
TCAAGAACTGCTGATATCGAGCTTGCTACAAGGGACTTTCCGCTGGGGACTTTCCAGGGAGGCGTGGCCT
GGGCGGGACTGGGGAGTGGCGAGCCCTCAGATCCTGCATATAAGCAGCTGCTTTTTGCCTGTACTGGGTC
TCTCTGGTTAGACCAGATCTGAGCCTGGGAGCTCTCTGGCTAACTAGGGAACCCACTGCTTAAGCCTCAA
TAAAGCTTGCCTTGAGTGCTTCAAGTAGTGTGTGCCCGTCTGTTGTGTGACTCTGGTAACTAGAGATCCC
TCAGACCCTTTTAGTCAGTGTGGAAAATCTCTAGCAGTAGTAGTTCATGTCATCTTATTATTCAGTATTT
ATAACTTGCAAAGAAATGAATATCAGAGAGTGAGAGGCCTTGACATTGCTAGCGTTTACCGTCGACCTCT
AGCTAGAGCTTGGCGTAATCATGGTCATAGCTGTTTCCTGTGTGAAATTGTTATCCGCTCACAATTCCAC
ACAACATACGAGCCGGAAGCATAAAGTGTAAAGCCTGGGGTGCCTAATGAGTGAGCTAACTCACATTAAT
TGCGTTGCGCTCACTGCCCGCTTTCCAGTCGGGAAACCTGTCGTGCCAGCTGCATTAATGAATCGGCCAA
CGCGCGGGGAGAGGCGGTTTGCGTATTGGGCGCTCTTCCGCTTCCTCGCTCACTGACTCGCTGCGCTCGG
TCGTTCGGCTGCGGCGAGCGGTATCAGCTCACTCAAAGGCGGTAATACGGTTATCCACAGAATCAGGGGA
TAACGCAGGAAAGAACATGTGAGCAAAAGGCCAGCAAAAGGCCAGGAACCGTAAAAAGGCCGCGTTGCTG
GCGTTTTTCCATAGGCTCCGCCCCCCTGACGAGCATCACAAAAATCGACGCTCAAGTCAGAGGTGGCGAA
ACCCGACAGGACTATAAAGATACCAGGCGTTTCCCCCTGGAAGCTCCCTCGTGCGCTCTCCTGTTCCGAC
CCTGCCGCTTACCGGATACCTGTCCGCCTTTCTCCCTTCGGGAAGCGTGGCGCTTTCTCATAGCTCACGC
TGTAGGTATCTCAGTTCGGTGTAGGTCGTTCGCTCCAAGCTGGGCTGTGTGCACGAACCCCCCGTTCAGC
CCGACCGCTGCGCCTTATCCGGTAACTATCGTCTTGAGTCCAACCCGGTAAGACACGACTTATCGCCACT
GGCAGCAGCCACTGGTAACAGGATTAGCAGAGCGAGGTATGTAGGCGGTGCTACAGAGTTCTTGAAGTGG
TGGCCTAACTACGGCTACACTAGAAGAACAGTATTTGGTATCTGCGCTCTGCTGAAGCCAGTTACCTTCG
GAAAAAGAGTTGGTAGCTCTTGATCCGGCAAACAAACCACCGCTGGTAGCGGTGGTTTTTTTGTTTGCAA
GCAGCAGATTACGCGCAGAAAAAAAGGATCTCAAGAAGATCCTTTGATCTTTTCTACGGGGTCTGACGCT
CAGTGGAACGAAAACTCACGTTAAGGGATTTTGGTCATGAGATTATCAAAAAGGATCTTCACCTAGATCC
TTTTAAATTAAAAATGAAGTTTTAAATCAATCTAAAGTATATATGAGTAAACTTGGTCTGACAGTTACCA
ATGCTTAATCAGTGAGGCACCTATCTCAGCGATCTGTCTATTTCGTTCATCCATAGTTGCCTGACTCCCC
GTCGTGTAGATAACTACGATACGGGAGGGCTTACCATCTGGCCCCAGTGCTGCAATGATACCGCGAGACC
CACGCTCACCGGCTCCAGATTTATCAGCAATAAACCAGCCAGCCGGAAGGGCCGAGCGCAGAAGTGGTCC
TGCAACTTTATCCGCCTCCATCCAGTCTATTAATTGTTGCCGGGAAGCTAGAGTAAGTAGTTCGCCAGTT
AATAGTTTGCGCAACGTTGTTGCCATTGCTACAGGCATCGTGGTGTCACGCTCGTCGTTTGGTATGGCTT
CATTCAGCTCCGGTTCCCAACGATCAAGGCGAGTTACATGATCCCCCATGTTGTGCAAAAAAGCGGTTAG
CTCCTTCGGTCCTCCGATCGTTGTCAGAAGTAAGTTGGCCGCAGTGTTATCACTCATGGTTATGGCAGCA
CTGCATAATTCTCTTACTGTCATGCCATCCGTAAGATGCTTTTCTGTGACTGGTGAGTACTCAACCAAGT
CATTCTGAGAATAGTGTATGCGGCGACCGAGTTGCTCTTGCCCGGCGTCAATACGGGATAATACCGCGCC
ACATAGCAGAACTTTAAAAGTGCTCATCATTGGAAAACGTTCTTCGGGGCGAAAACTCTCAAGGATCTTA
CCGCTGTTGAGATCCAGTTCGATGTAACCCACTCGTGCACCCAACTGATCTTCAGCATCTTTTACTTTCA
CCAGCGTTTCTGGGTGAGCAAAAACAGGAAGGCAAAATGCCGCAAAAAAGGGAATAAGGGCGACACGGAA
ATGTTGAATACTCATACTCTTCCTTTTTCAATATTATTGAAGCATTTATCAGGGTTATTGTCTCATGAGC
GGATACATATTTGAATGTATTTAGAAAAATAAACAAATAGGGGTTCCGCGCACATTTCCCCGAAAAGTGC
CACCTGACGTCGACGGATCGGGAGATCAACTTGTTTATTGCAGCTTATAATGGTTACAAATAAAGCAATA
GCATCACAAATTTCACAAATAAAGCATTTTTTTCACTGCATTCTAGTTGTGGTTTGTCCAAACTCATCAA
TGTATCTTATCATGTCTGGATCAACTGGATAACTCAAGCTAACCAAAATCATCCCAAACTTCCCACCCCA
TACCCTATTACCACTGCCAATTACCTGTGGTTTCATTTACTCTAAACCTGTGATTCCTCTGAATTATTTT
CATTTTAAAGAAATTGTATTTGTTAAATATGTACTACAAACTTAGTAGT
Features (pLannotate 1.2.2; 24 found; start..end, strand, type, name):
    377..634     +  LTR            5' LTR (truncated): truncated 5' long terminal repeat (LTR) from HIV-1
    681..806     +  misc_feature   HIV-1 Ψ: packaging signal of human immunodeficiency virus type 1
    790..1128    +  CDS            HIV-1 gag (fragment): gag protein from human immunodeficiency virus 1; gag
   1303..1536    +  misc_feature   RRE: The Rev response element (RRE) of HIV-1 allows for Rev-dependent mRNA export from the nucleus to the cytoplasm.
   1913..2013    +  CDS            Rev (fragment): human immunodeficiency virus 1 (HIV-1) Rev protein; rev; enhances nuclear export of unspliced and incompletely spliced viral mRNAs
   2028..2143    +  misc_feature   cPPT/CTS: central polypurine tract and central termination sequence of HIV-1 (lacking the first T)
   2206..2555    +  promoter       TRE3GV promoter: 3rd-generation Tet-responsive promoter that can be activated by binding of Tet-On® 3G, optimized for retroviral and lentiviral vectors
   2565..2630    +  CDS            3xFLAG: three tandem FLAG® epitope tags, followed by an enterokinase cleavage site
   2655..4052    +  CDS            sthA: STHA_ECO24 - Also known as udhA From Escherichia coli O139:H28 (strain E24377A / ETEC).
   4073..4653    +  misc_feature   IRES2: internal ribosome entry site (IRES) of the encephalomyocarditis virus (EMCV)
   4682..5181    +  promoter       PGK promoter: mouse phosphoglycerate kinase 1 promoter
   5202..5801    +  CDS            PuroR: puromycin N-acetyltransferase; pac from Streptomyces alboniger; confers resistance to puromycin
   5818..6406    +  misc_feature   WPRE: woodchuck hepatitis virus posttranscriptional regulatory element
   6423..6941    +  CDS            nef (fragment): NEF_HV1BR - Experimental evidence at protein level: Swiss-Prot protein existence level 1. Extracellular Nef protein targets CD4(+) T-lymphocytes for apoptosis by interacting with CXCR4 surface receptors (PubMed:14990729). From Human immunodeficiency virus type 1 group M subtype B (isolate BRU/LAI) (HIV-1).
   6989..7246    +  LTR            5' LTR (truncated): truncated 5' long terminal repeat (LTR) from HIV-1
   7398..7414    -  protein_bind   lac operator: The lac repressor binds to the lac operator to inhibit transcription in E. coli. This inhibition can be relieved by adding lactose or isopropyl-β-D-thiogalactopyranoside (IPTG). lac repressor encoded by lacI
   7422..7452    -  promoter       lac promoter: promoter for the E. coli lac operon
   7467..7488    -  protein_bind   CAP binding site: CAP binding activates transcription in the presence of cAMP. E. coli catabolite activator protein
   7501..7593    -  CDS            lacI (fragment): lac repressor; lacI; The lac repressor binds to the lac operator to inhibit transcription in E. coli. This inhibition can be relieved by adding lactose or isopropyl-β-D-thiogalactopyranoside (IPTG).
   7776..8364    -  rep_origin     ori: high-copy-number ColE1/pMB1/pBR322/pUC origin of replication
   8535..9395    -  CDS            AmpR: β-lactamase; bla; confers resistance to ampicillin, carbenicillin, and related antibiotics
   9396..9500    -  promoter       AmpR promoter: bla
   9548..9682    +  polyA_signal   SV40 poly(A) signal: SV40 polyadenylation signal
   9849..329     +  CDS            nef (fragment) (across the origin): NEF_HV1BR - Experimental evidence at protein level: Swiss-Prot protein existence level 1. Extracellular Nef protein targets CD4(+) T-lymphocytes for apoptosis by interacting with CXCR4 surface receptors (PubMed:14990729). From Human immunodeficiency virus type 1 group M subtype B (isolate BRU/LAI) (HIV-1).
