[The description below was written by a language model from this plasmid's Addgene catalogue record and pLannotate feature annotations shown in this document.]
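Description:
EcSTH is a lentiviral transfer plasmid built on the pLVX-TRE3G-IRES backbone for doxycycline-inducible expression of a human codon-optimized Escherichia coli soluble transhydrogenase (sthA/udhA) in mammalian cells. It is propagated in E. coli through a high-copy ColE1/pUC-type origin with ampicillin resistance (AmpR). The record recommends a recombination-tolerant strain, as is usual for plasmids carrying repeated LTR sequences. The HIV-1-derived portion comprises flanking LTR sequences (both annotated as truncated), the Ψ packaging signal with a gag fragment, the Rev response element for Rev-dependent nuclear export of the genomic RNA, the cPPT/CTS element, and a WPRE that enhances transcript stability and expression. These elements allow the region between the LTRs to be packaged into virus particles when helper functions are supplied in trans, and then integrated into target cells.

The payload is driven by the TRE3GV promoter, a third-generation Tet-responsive promoter that is active only when a Tet-On 3G transactivator is present. The transactivator is not annotated on this plasmid, so it must be provided separately. Downstream lies an N-terminal 3xFLAG tag followed by the sthA coding sequence, cloned between BamHI and NotI sites. An EMCV IRES2 follows the insert, but no second reading frame is annotated after it, so this backbone element appears to be unused. A separate mouse PGK promoter expresses puromycin N-acetyltransferase for selection of transduced cells. According to the record, expressing the enzyme raises the NADH/NAD ratio and lowers the NADPH/NADP ratio, making the construct a genetic tool for perturbing pyridine nucleotide redox balance. The depositor recommends expressing this cDNA from an inducible system.
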