Addgene plasmid #211923: EcSTH
Purpose: This plasmid contains human codon optimized sequence of EcSTH which can be used to increase NADH/NAD ratio and decrease NADPH/NADP ratio in mammalian cells.
Depositing lab: Binghui Li. Depositing organization: Beijing Institute of Hepatology. Publication: Identification of purine biosynthesis as an NADH-sensing pathway to mediate energy stress. Yang R, Yang C, Ma L, Zhao Y, Guo Z, Niu J, Chu Q, Ma Y, Li B. Nat Commun. 2022 Nov 17;13(1):7031. doi: 10.1038/s41467-022-34850-0. PubMed 36396642.
Backbone
  Vector backbone: pLVX-TRE3G-IRES-Vector
  Vector type: Lentiviral, Synthetic Biology
  Selectable markers: Puromycin
Growth in bacteria
  Bacterial resistance: Ampicillin, 100 μg/mL
  Growth temperature: 37°C
  Growth strain: NEB Stable
  Copy number: Unknown
Gene/Insert
  Gene/Insert name: EcSTH
  Species: Synthetic
  Insert size (bp): 1494
  Tag / fusion protein: 3xFLAG
  Cloning method: Restriction Enzyme; 5′ cloning site BamHI (not destroyed); 3′ cloning site NotI (not destroyed)
  Sequencing primers: 5′ GATAGAGAACGTATGTCGAG
Terms and licenses: Academic/Nonprofit Terms; Industry Terms: Not Available to Industry
Depositor comments: We recommend cloning this cDNA into an inducible expression vector system for expression.
How to cite: EcSTH was a gift from Binghui Li (Addgene plasmid # 211923 ; http://n2t.net/addgene:211923 ; RRID:Addgene_211923)
