>Addgene plasmid #211923 | EcSTH | depositor partial sequence | sequence record 413301 | EcSTH cDNA sequence
ATGGACTACAAAGACCATGACGGTGATTATAAAGATCATGACATCGACTACAAGGATGACGATGACAAGG
GAGGAGGAGGATCAGGAGGAGGAATGCCCCACTCCTACGACTACGACGCCATCGTGATCGGCTCCGGCCC
CGGCGGCGAGGGCGCCGCCATGGGCCTGGTGAAGCAGGGCGCCCGCGTGGCCGTGATCGAGCGCTACCAG
AACGTGGGCGGCGGCTGCACCCACTGGGGCACCATCCCCTCCAAGGCCCTGCGCCACGCCGTGTCCCGCA
TCATCGAGTTCAACCAGAACCCCCTGTACTCCGACCACTCCCGCCTGCTGCGCTCCTCCTTCGCCGACAT
CCTGAACCACGCCGACAACGTGATCAACCAGCAGACCCGCATGCGCCAGGGCTTCTACGAGCGCAACCAC
TGCGAGATCCTGCAGGGCAACGCCCGCTTCGTGGACGAGCACACCCTGGCCCTGGACTGCCCCGACGGCT
CCGTGGAGACCCTGACCGCCGAGAAGTTCGTGATCGCCTGCGGCTCCCGCCCCTACCACCCCACCGACGT
GGACTTCACCCACCCCCGCATCTACGACTCCGACTCCATCCTGTCCATGCACCACGAGCCCCGCCACGTG
CTGATCTACGGCGCCGGCGTGATCGGCTGCGAGTACGCCTCCATCTTCCGCGGCATGGACGTGAAGGTGG
ACCTGATCAACACCCGCGACCGCCTGCTGGCCTTCCTGGACCAGGAGATGTCCGACTCCCTGTCCTACCA
CTTCTGGAACTCCGGCGTGGTGATCCGCCACAACGAGGAGTACGAGAAGATCGAGGGCTGCGACGACGGC
GTGATCATGCACCTGAAGTCCGGCAAGAAGCTGAAGGCCGACTGCCTGCTGTACGCCAACGGCCGCACCG
GCAACACCGACTCCCTGGCCCTGCAGAACATCGGCCTGGAGACCGACTCCCGCGGCCAGCTGAAGGTGAA
CTCCATGTACCAGACCGCCCAGCCCCACGTGTACGCCGTGGGCGACGTGATCGGCTACCCCTCCCTGGCC
TCCGCCGCCTACGACCAGGGCCGCATCGCCGCCCAGGCCCTGGTGAAGGGCGAGGCCACCGCCCACCTGA
TCGAGGACATCCCCACCGGCATCTACACCATCCCCGAGATCTCCTCCGTGGGCAAGACCGAGCAGCAGCT
GACCGCCATGAAGGTGCCCTACGAGGTGGGCCGCGCCCAGTTCAAGCACCTGGCCCGCGCCCAGATCGTG
GGCATGAACGTGGGCACCCTGAAGATCCTGTTCCACCGCGAGACCAAGGAGATCCTGGGCATCCACTGCT
TCGGCGAGCGCGCCGCCGAGATCATCCACATCGGCCAGGCCATCATGGAGCAGAAGGGCGGCGGCAACAC
CATCGAGTACTTCGTGAACACCACCTTCAACTACCCCACCATGGCCGAGGCCTACCGCGTGGCCGCCCTG
AACGGCCTGAACCGCCTGTTCTAG
